Addgene plasmid #130596: pTK_Zfhx4_enh_11_Citrine
Purpose: enhancer reporter
Depositing lab: Tatjana Sauka-Spengler. Depositing organization: University of Oxford. Publication: Reconstruction of the Global Neural Crest Gene Regulatory Network In Vivo. Williams RM, Candido-Ferreira I, Repapi E, Gavriouchkina D, Senanayake U, Ling ITC, Telenius J, Taylor S, Hughes J, Sauka-Spengler T. Dev Cell. 2019 Oct 21;51(2):255-276.e7. doi: 10.1016/j.devcel.2019.10.003. PubMed 31639368.
Backbone
  Vector backbone: pTK_BsmBI_Citrine
  Backbone size w/o insert (bp): 4670
  Vector type: enhancer reporter
Growth in bacteria
  Bacterial resistance: Ampicillin, 100 μg/mL
  Growth temperature: 37°C
  Growth strain: DH5alpha
  Copy number: Low Copy
Gene/Insert
  Gene/Insert name: Zfhx4_enh_11
  Species: G. gallus (chicken)
  Insert size (bp): 900
  Promoter: thymidine kinase minimal promoter
  Cloning method: Restriction Enzyme; 5′ cloning site Unknown (unknown if destroyed)
  Sequencing primers: 5′ pTK forward CTAGCAAAATAGGCTGTCCC; 3′ pTK reverse ATATTTCTTCCGGGGACACC
Terms and licenses: Academic/Nonprofit Terms; Industry Terms: Not Available to Industry
How to cite: pTK_Zfhx4_enh_11_Citrine was a gift from Tatjana Sauka-Spengler (Addgene plasmid # 130596 ; http://n2t.net/addgene:130596 ; RRID:Addgene_130596)
