[The description below was written by a language model from this plasmid's Addgene catalogue record and pLannotate feature annotations shown in this document.]
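Description:
pTK_Zfhx4_enh_11_Citrine is an enhancer reporter plasmid built on the pTK_BsmBI_Citrine backbone, designed to test whether a candidate cis-regulatory element can drive tissue-specific expression of a fluorescent protein. The insert is a roughly 900 bp chicken (G. gallus) genomic fragment designated enhancer 11 of the Zfhx4 locus. It is not annotated in either feature table, but it corresponds in position to the unannotated interval between the upstream insulating elements and the herpes simplex virus thymidine kinase minimal promoter. That promoter has little activity on its own, so Citrine, a yellow fluorescent protein derived from Aequorea victoria, should be produced only where the cloned fragment acts as an enhancer. A chimeric β-globin/immunoglobulin intron lies between the promoter and the Citrine coding sequence to aid transcript processing, and an SV40 polyadenylation signal follows the reporter. Upstream of the enhancer, a synthetic poly(A) signal and the human α2-globin RNA polymerase II pause site limit read-through transcription from the backbone, reducing background.

The plasmid is propagated in E. coli through a ColE1/pUC-type origin and selected with ampicillin via the bla gene. The catalogue lists it as low copy although the origin is annotated as a high-copy type. An f1 origin is also present, along with short lacZα, tetracycline-resistance and SV40 large T antigen fragments that are nonfunctional backbone remnants. The two sequence records (5,317 and 5,323 nt) carry the same features in the same order and differ mainly in their start coordinate. The construct comes from a study reconstructing the neural crest gene regulatory network in vivo; the record does not state the delivery method.
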