Features (pLannotate 1.2.2; 13 found; start..end, strand, type, name):
      1..49      +  polyA_signal   poly(A) signal: synthetic polyadenylation signal
     63..154     +  misc_feature   pause site: RNA polymerase II transcriptional pause signal from the human α2 globin gene
   1144..1289    +  promoter       HSV TK promoter: herpes simplex virus thymidine kinase promoter
   1367..1499    +  intron         chimeric intron: chimera between introns from human β-globin and immunoglobulin heavy chain genes
   1559..2275    +  CDS            Citrine: Citrine is a basic (constitutively fluorescent) yellow fluorescent protein published in 2001, derived from Aequorea victoria. It has moderate acid sensitivity.
   2447..2568    -  polyA_signal   SV40 poly(A) signal: SV40 polyadenylation signal
   2591..2659    -  CDS            large T antigen (fragment): large T antigen from SV40 (simian virus 40)
   2675..2807    +  CDS            TcR (fragment): tetracycline efflux protein; tet; confers resistance to tetracycline
   2987..3575    -  rep_origin     ori: high-copy-number ColE1/pMB1/pBR322/pUC origin of replication
   3746..4606    -  CDS            AmpR: β-lactamase; bla; confers resistance to ampicillin, carbenicillin, and related antibiotics
   4607..4711    -  promoter       AmpR promoter: bla
   4738..5166    +  rep_origin     f1 ori (sequence partly withheld): f1 bacteriophage origin of replication; arrow indicates direction of (+) strand synthesis
   5198..5265    -  CDS            lacZα (fragment): LacZα fragment of β-galactosidase; lacZ fragment
>Addgene plasmid #130596 | pTK_Zfhx4_enh_11_Citrine | depositor full sequence | sequence record 249927 | pTK_Zfhx4_enh_11_Citrine sequence 5323 bps
AATAAAATATCTTTATTTTCATTACATCTGTGTGTTGGTTTTTTGTGTGAATCGATAGTACTAACATACG
CTCTCCATCAAAACAAAACGAAACAAAACAAACTAGCAAAATAGGCTGTCCCCAGTGCAAGTGCAGGTGC
CAGAACATTTCTCTATCGATAGGTACCGAGCTCGAGTTGCCAGGTCCTGGTCTTTAAGCTCTGGACTTCC
TTTTTACATTTACCACTGTATAGTTCATAATTGTAATGAGAATATTTTTCCCCTCTTGATGTAACATCTC
AGGGATCAGCAAATCTAGGTGGTCTTTCCACCTTTAAAAGAACTGAAAAATTTTAATGGAAATTGGAGAA
TAGATGAATGAGCTAACAGCAGGGTTCAATTTTAATGACAGCAACAAGGAATTCTGTAATTAAGCACATT
AAGGCAGAACACCCTCTTTGAATTTCAGAACATCTCTAGTTCATGCTCTAACATCTGTTTTTCTTAGACT
GCTTTAATCTGCATCCTCCCTTCAGGCATCTTACATTAAGGGTTTGACAGACTTTCCTAGCTGACAGTAG
CTGGCATCCTTTTAATTGACAAGGGAGACCACTGTTGAAAGAGATTGGGAAGAGCATTCTCTTTTCCCTC
AAGGTCTAAATGCTCTGCTTTTGCAGAACTCCTGCAGGACCTGCTAGCTACAGACTCAACCTGAAAAGGC
AGTTTTTGCAGAATCCAATGAAGAGCTCAAATAAGCTTCACATTTGTTCCACTCTCTTTTATTTTGGATT
TTTGTCAGATATCCCAAGAGAAAAAGTTTTGTGTTTTATTCTCCACATATGTGTTATTTTAGCAGAAAGT
GGGATAATCTCCATTAAAAATAATAAAAATACTGATGCATCTGCTTACATCTCATTAAAATCAGATACAA
ATTAGGCTATCTAAAATTCTTATATATTTGGTTATGAGCCTGAAACAACCTTTTTTTTGTTTGTTTGTTT
TTGTTTTTGTTTTTGTTTTCCTGCATTGTGGTCACTCTGTTGGCTAGCCCGGGCTCGAGATCTGCGATCT
AAGTAAGCTTGCTGCTTCATCCCCGTGGCCCGTTGCTCGCGTTTGCTGGCGGTGTCCCCGGAAGAAATAT
ATTTGCATGTCTTTAGTTCTATGATGACACAAACCCCGCCCAGCGTCTTGTCATTGGCGAATTCGAACAC
GCAGATGCAGTCGGGGCGGCGCGGTCCCAGGTCCACTTCGCATATTAAGGTGACGCGTGTGGCCTCGAAC
ACCGAGCGACCCTGCAGCGACCCGCTTAACAGCGTCAACAGCGTGCCGCAGATCCCAAGCTTGCGGCCGC
TTAAGCTGCAGAAGTTGGTCGTGAGGCACTGGGCAGGTAAGTATCAAGGTTACAAGACAGGTTTAAGGAG
ACCAATAGAAACTGGGCTTGTCGAGACAGAGAAGACTCTTGCGTTTCTGATAGGCACCTATTGGTCTTAC
TGACATCCACTTTGCCTTTCTCTCCACAGGTGTCCACTCCCAGGTTCAATACAGCTCTTAAGCGGCCGCA
AGCTAGCTTGCCGCCACCATGGTGAGCAAGGGCGAGGAGCTGTTCACCGGGGTGGTGCCCATCCTGGTCG
AGCTGGACGGCGACGTAAACGGCCACAAGTTCAGCGTGTCCGGCGAGGGCGAGGGCGATGCCACCTACGG
CAAGCTGACCCTGAAGTTCATCTGCACCACCGGCAAGCTGCCCGTGCCCTGGCCCACCCTCGTGACCACC
TTCGGCTACGGCCTGATGTGCTTCGCCCGCTACCCCGACCACATGAAGCAGCACGACTTCTTCAAGTCCG
CCATGCCCGAAGGCTACGTCCAGGAGCGCACCATCTTCTTCAAGGACGACGGCAACTACAAGACCCGCGC
CGAGGTGAAGTTCGAGGGCGACACCCTGGTGAACCGCATCGAGCTGAAGGGCATCGACTTCAAGGAGGAC
GGCAACATCCTGGGGCACAAGCTGGAGTACAACTACAACAGCCACAACGTCTATATCATGGCCGACAAGC
AGAAGAACGGCATCAAGGTGAACTTCAAGATCCGCCACAACATCGAGGACGGCAGCGTGCAGCTCGCCGA
CCACTACCAGCAGAACACCCCCATCGGCGACGGCCCCGTGCTGCTGCCCGACAACCACTACCTGAGCTAC
CAGTCCGCCCTGAGCAAAGACCCCAACGAGAAGCGCGATCACATGGTCCTGCTGGAGTTCGTGACCGCCG
CCGGGATCACTCTCGGCATGGACGAGCTGTACAAGTGAGCCTCTAGACTCCCTCAGCGGCGCGCCTGGTG
TTCCTCGAGATCGGAGTCCTAAATCGACTGCCTTAGCGGTAGGACAGTAGATCAGTCAGCGACGTGACGA
ACCCTCGCAGGATCAAGATCTCACGTGTCTAGAGTCGGGGCGGCCGGCCGCTTCGAGCAGACATGATAAG
ATACATTGATGAGTTTGGACAAACCACAACTAGAATGCAGTGAAAAAAATGCTTTATTTGTGAAATTTGT
GATGCTATTGCTTTATTTGTAACCATTATAAGCTGCAATAAACAAGTTAACAACAACAATTGCATTCATT
TTATGTTTCAGGTTCAGGGGGAGGTGTGGGAGGTTTTTTAAAGCAAGTAAAACCTCTACAAATGTGGTAA
AATCGATAAGGATCCGTCGACCGATGCCCTTGAGAGCCTTCAACCCAGTCAGCTCCTTCCGGTGGGCGCG
GGGCATGACTATCGTCGCCGCACTTATGACTGTCTTCTTTATCATGCAACTCGTAGGACAGGTGCCGGCA
GCGCTCTTCCGCTTCCTCGCTCACTGACTCGCTGCGCTCGGTCGTTCGGCTGCGGCGAGCGGTATCAGCT
CACTCAAAGGCGGTAATACGGTTATCCACAGAATCAGGGGATAACGCAGGAAAGAACATGTGAGCAAAAG
GCCAGCAAAAGGCCAGGAACCGTAAAAAGGCCGCGTTGCTGGCGTTTTTCCATAGGCTCCGCCCCCCTGA
CGAGCATCACAAAAATCGACGCTCAAGTCAGAGGTGGCGAAACCCGACAGGACTATAAAGATACCAGGCG
TTTCCCCCTGGAAGCTCCCTCGTGCGCTCTCCTGTTCCGACCCTGCCGCTTACCGGATACCTGTCCGCCT
TTCTCCCTTCGGGAAGCGTGGCGCTTTCTCAATGCTCACGCTGTAGGTATCTCAGTTCGGTGTAGGTCGT
TCGCTCCAAGCTGGGCTGTGTGCACGAACCCCCCGTTCAGCCCGACCGCTGCGCCTTATCCGGTAACTAT
CGTCTTGAGTCCAACCCGGTAAGACACGACTTATCGCCACTGGCAGCAGCCACTGGTAACAGGATTAGCA
GAGCGAGGTATGTAGGCGGTGCTACAGAGTTCTTGAAGTGGTGGCCTAACTACGGCTACACTAGAAGGAC
AGTATTTGGTATCTGCGCTCTGCTGAAGCCAGTTACCTTCGGAAAAAGAGTTGGTAGCTCTTGATCCGGC
AAACAAACCACCGCTGGTAGCGGTGGTTTTTTTGTTTGCAAGCAGCAGATTACGCGCAGAAAAAAAGGAT
CTCAAGAAGATCCTTTGATCTTTTCTACGGGGTCTGACGCTCAGTGGAACGAAAACTCACGTTAAGGGAT
TTTGGTCATGAGATTATCAAAAAGGATCTTCACCTAGATCCTTTTAAATTAAAAATGAAGTTTTAAATCA
ATCTAAAGTATATATGAGTAAACTTGGTCTGACAGTTACCAATGCTTAATCAGTGAGGCACCTATCTCAG
CGATCTGTCTATTTCGTTCATCCATAGTTGCCTGACTCCCCGTCGTGTAGATAACTACGATACGGGAGGG
CTTACCATCTGGCCCCAGTGCTGCAATGATACCGCGAGACCCACGCTCACCGGCTCCAGATTTATCAGCA
ATAAACCAGCCAGCCGGAAGGGCCGAGCGCAGAAGTGGTCCTGCAACTTTATCCGCCTCCATCCAGTCTA
TTAATTGTTGCCGGGAAGCTAGAGTAAGTAGTTCGCCAGTTAATAGTTTGCGCAACGTTGTTGCCATTGC
TACAGGCATCGTGGTGTCACGCTCGTCGTTTGGTATGGCTTCATTCAGCTCCGGTTCCCAACGATCAAGG
CGAGTTACATGATCCCCCATGTTGTGCAAAAAAGCGGTTAGCTCCTTCGGTCCTCCGATCGTTGTCAGAA
GTAAGTTGGCCGCAGTGTTATCACTCATGGTTATGGCAGCACTGCATAATTCTCTTACTGTCATGCCATC
CGTAAGATGCTTTTCTGTGACTGGTGAGTACTCAACCAAGTCATTCTGAGAATAGTGTATGCGGCGACCG
AGTTGCTCTTGCCCGGCGTCAATACGGGATAATACCGCGCCACATAGCAGAACTTTAAAAGTGCTCATCA
TTGGAAAACGTTCTTCGGGGCGAAAACTCTCAAGGATCTTACCGCTGTTGAGATCCAGTTCGATGTAACC
CACTCGTGCACCCAACTGATCTTCAGCATCTTTTACTTTCACCAGCGTTTCTGGGTGAGCAAAAACAGGA
AGGCAAAATGCCGCAAAAAAGGGAATAAGGGCGACACGGAAATGTTGAATACTCATACTCTTCCTTTTTC
AATATTATTGAAGCATTTATCAGGGTTATTGTCTCATGAGCGGATACATATTTGAATGTATTTAGAAAAA
TAAACAAATAGGGGTTCCGCGCACATTTCCCCGAAAAGTGCCACCTG
[124 nt withheld, positions 4738-4861]
C
[91 nt withheld, positions 4863-4953]
A
[49 nt withheld, positions 4955-5003]
CCTTTGACGTTGGAGTCCACGTTCTTT
[37 nt withheld, positions 5031-5067]
ACCCTATCTCGGTCTATTCTTTTGATTTATAAGGGATTTTGCCGATTTCGGCCTATTGGTTAAAAAATGA
GCTGATTTAACAAAAATTTAACGCGAATTTTAACAAAATATTAACGCTTACAATTTGCCATTCGCCATTC
AGGCTGCGCAACTGTTGGGAAGGGCGATCGGTGCGGGCCTCTTCGCTATTACGCCAGCCCAAGCTACCAT
GATAAGTAAGTAATATTAAGGTACGGGAGGTACTTGGAGCGGCCGC
