Features (pLannotate 1.2.2; 13 found; start..end, strand, type, name):
      1..92      +  misc_feature   pause site: RNA polymerase II transcriptional pause signal from the human α2 globin gene
   1076..1221    +  promoter       HSV TK promoter: herpes simplex virus thymidine kinase promoter
   1299..1431    +  intron         chimeric intron: chimera between introns from human β-globin and immunoglobulin heavy chain genes
   1491..2207    +  CDS            Citrine: Citrine is a basic (constitutively fluorescent) yellow fluorescent protein published in 2001, derived from Aequorea victoria. It has moderate acid sensitivity.
   2379..2500    -  polyA_signal   SV40 poly(A) signal: SV40 polyadenylation signal
   2523..2591    -  CDS            large T antigen (fragment): large T antigen from SV40 (simian virus 40)
   2607..2739    +  CDS            TcR (fragment): tetracycline efflux protein; tet; confers resistance to tetracycline
   2919..3507    -  rep_origin     ori: high-copy-number ColE1/pMB1/pBR322/pUC origin of replication
   3678..4538    -  CDS            AmpR: β-lactamase; bla; confers resistance to ampicillin, carbenicillin, and related antibiotics
   4539..4643    -  promoter       AmpR promoter: bla
   4670..5098    +  rep_origin     f1 ori (sequence partly withheld): f1 bacteriophage origin of replication; arrow indicates direction of (+) strand synthesis
   5130..5197    -  CDS            lacZα (fragment): LacZα fragment of β-galactosidase; lacZ fragment
   5256..5304    +  polyA_signal   poly(A) signal: synthetic polyadenylation signal
>Addgene plasmid #130596 | pTK_Zfhx4_enh_11_Citrine | addgene full sequence | sequence record 258987 | Addgene NGS Result
AACATACGCTCTCCATCAAAACAAAACGAAACAAAACAAACTAGCAAAATAGGCTGTCCCCAGTGCAAGT
GCAGGTGCCAGAACATTTCTCTATCGATAGGTACCGAGCTCGAGTTGCCAGGTCCTGGTCTTTAAGCTCT
GGACTTCCTTTTTACATTTACCACTGTATAGTTCATAATTGTAATGAGAATATTTTTCCCCTCTTGATGT
AACATCTCAGGGATCAGCAAATCTAGGTGGTCTTTCCACCTTTAAAAGAACTGAAAAATTTTAATGGAAA
TTGGAGAATAGATGAATGAGCTAACAGCAGGGTTCAATTTTAATGACAGCAACAAGGAATTCTGTAATTA
AGCACATTAAGGCAGAACACCCTCTTTGAATTTCAGAACATCTCTAGTTCATGCTCTAACATCTGTTTTT
CTTAGACTGCTTTAATCTGCATCCTCCCTTCAGGCATCTTACATTAAGGGTTTGACAGACTTTCCTAGCT
GACAGTAGCTGGCATCCTTTTTATTGACAAGGGAGACCACTGTTGAAAGAGATTGGGAAGAGCATTCTCT
TTTCCCTCAAGGTCTAAATGCTCTGCTTTTGCAGAACTCCTGCAGGACCTGCTAGCTACAGACTCAACCT
GAAAAGGCAGTTTTTGCAGAATCCAATGAAGAGCTCAAATAAGCTTCACATTTGTTCCACTCTCTTTTAT
TTTGGATTTTTGTCAGATATCCCAAGAGAAAAAGTTTTGTGTTTTATTCTCCACATATGTGTTATTTTAG
CAGAAAGTGGGATAATCTCCATTAAAAATAATAAAAATACTGATGCATCTGCTTACATCTCATTAAAATC
AGATACAAATTAGGCTATCTAAAATTCTTATATATTTGGTTATGAGCCTGAAACAACCTTTTTTGTTTTG
TTTTGTTTTTGTTTTTGTTTTCCTGCATTGTGGTCACTCTGTTGGCTAGCCCGGGCTCGAGATCTGCGAT
CTAAGTAAGCTTGCTGCTTCATCCCCGTGGCCCGTTGCTCGCGTTTGCTGGCGGTGTCCCCGGAAGAAAT
ATATTTGCATGTCTTTAGTTCTATGATGACACAAACCCCGCCCAGCGTCTTGTCATTGGCGAATTCGAAC
ACGCAGATGCAGTCGGGGCGGCGCGGTCCCAGGTCCACTTCGCATATTAAGGTGACGCGTGTGGCCTCGA
ACACCGAGCGACCCTGCAGCGACCCGCTTAACAGCGTCAACAGCGTGCCGCAGATCCCAAGCTTGCGGCC
GCTTAAGCTGCAGAAGTTGGTCGTGAGGCACTGGGCAGGTAAGTATCAAGGTTACAAGACAGGTTTAAGG
AGACCAATAGAAACTGGGCTTGTCGAGACAGAGAAGACTCTTGCGTTTCTGATAGGCACCTATTGGTCTT
ACTGACATCCACTTTGCCTTTCTCTCCACAGGTGTCCACTCCCAGGTTCAATACAGCTCTTAAGCGGCCG
CAAGCTAGCTTGCCGCCACCATGGTGAGCAAGGGCGAGGAGCTGTTCACCGGGGTGGTGCCCATCCTGGT
CGAGCTGGACGGCGACGTAAACGGCCACAAGTTCAGCGTGTCCGGCGAGGGCGAGGGCGATGCCACCTAC
GGCAAGCTGACCCTGAAGTTCATCTGCACCACCGGCAAGCTGCCCGTGCCCTGGCCCACCCTCGTGACCA
CCTTCGGCTACGGCCTGATGTGCTTCGCCCGCTACCCCGACCACATGAAGCAGCACGACTTCTTCAAGTC
CGCCATGCCCGAAGGCTACGTCCAGGAGCGCACCATCTTCTTCAAGGACGACGGCAACTACAAGACCCGC
GCCGAGGTGAAGTTCGAGGGCGACACCCTGGTGAACCGCATCGAGCTGAAGGGCATCGACTTCAAGGAGG
ACGGCAACATCCTGGGGCACAAGCTGGAGTACAACTACAACAGCCACAACGTCTATATCATGGCCGACAA
GCAGAAGAACGGCATCAAGGTGAACTTCAAGATCCGCCACAACATCGAGGACGGCAGCGTGCAGCTCGCC
GACCACTACCAGCAGAACACCCCCATCGGCGACGGCCCCGTGCTGCTGCCCGACAACCACTACCTGAGCT
ACCAGTCCGCCCTGAGCAAAGACCCCAACGAGAAGCGCGATCACATGGTCCTGCTGGAGTTCGTGACCGC
CGCCGGGATCACTCTCGGCATGGACGAGCTGTACAAGTGAGCCTCTAGACTCCCTCAGCGGCGCGCCTGG
TGTTCCTCGAGATCGGAGTCCTAAATCGACTGCCTTAGCGGTAGGACAGTAGATCAGTCAGCGACGTGAC
GAACCCTCGCAGGATCAAGATCCCACGTGTCTAGAGTCGGGGCGGCCGGCCGCTTCGAGCAGACATGATA
AGATACATTGATGAGTTTGGACAAACCACAACTAGAATGCAGTGAAAAAAATGCTTTATTTGTGAAATTT
GTGATGCTATTGCTTTATTTGTAACCATTATAAGCTGCAATAAACAAGTTAACAACAACAATTGCATTCA
TTTTATGTTTCAGGTTCAGGGGGAGGTGTGGGAGGTTTTTTAAAGCAAGTAAAACCTCTACAAATGTGGT
AAAATCGATAAGGATCCGTCGACCGATGCCCTTGAGAGCCTTCAACCCAGTCAGCTCCTTCCGGTGGGCG
CGGGGCATGACTATCGTCGCCGCACTTATGACTGTCTTCTTTATCATGCAACTCGTAGGACAGGTGCCGG
CAGCGCTCTTCCGCTTCCTCGCTCACTGACTCGCTGCGCTCGGTCGTTCGGCTGCGGCGAGCGGTATCAG
CTCACTCAAAGGCGGTAATACGGTTATCCACAGAATCAGGGGATAACGCAGGAAAGAACATGTGAGCAAA
AGGCCAGCAAAAGGCCAGGAACCGTAAAAAGGCCGCGTTGCTGGCGTTTTTCCATAGGCTCCGCCCCCCT
GACGAGCATCACAAAAATCGACGCTCAAGTCAGAGGTGGCGAAACCCGACAGGACTATAAAGATACCAGG
CGTTTCCCCCTGGAAGCTCCCTCGTGCGCTCTCCTGTTCCGACCCTGCCGCTTACCGGATACCTGTCCGC
CTTTCTCCCTTCGGGAAGCGTGGCGCTTTCTCATAGCTCACGCTGTAGGTATCTCAGTTCGGTGTAGGTC
GTTCGCTCCAAGCTGGGCTGTGTGCACGAACCCCCCGTTCAGCCCGACCGCTGCGCCTTATCCGGTAACT
ATCGTCTTGAGTCCAACCCGGTAAGACACGACTTATCGCCACTGGCAGCAGCCACTGGTAACAGGATTAG
CAGAGCGAGGTATGTAGGCGGTGCTACAGAGTTCTTGAAGTGGTGGCCTAACTACGGCTACACTAGAAGA
ACAGTATTTGGTATCTGCGCTCTGCTGAAGCCAGTTACCTTCGGAAAAAGAGTTGGTAGCTCTTGATCCG
GCAAACAAACCACCGCTGGTAGCGGTGGTTTTTTTGTTTGCAAGCAGCAGATTACGCGCAGAAAAAAAGG
ATCTCAAGAAGATCCTTTGATCTTTTCTACGGGGTCTGACGCTCAGTGGAACGAAAACTCACGTTAAGGG
ATTTTGGTCATGAGATTATCAAAAAGGATCTTCACCTAGATCCTTTTAAATTAAAAATGAAGTTTTAAAT
CAATCTAAAGTATATATGAGTAAACTTGGTCTGACAGTTACCAATGCTTAATCAGTGAGGCACCTATCTC
AGCGATCTGTCTATTTCGTTCATCCATAGTTGCCTGACTCCCCGTCGTGTAGATAACTACGATACGGGAG
GGCTTACCATCTGGCCCCAGTGCTGCAATGATACCGCGAGACCCACGCTCACCGGCTCCAGATTTATCAG
CAATAAACCAGCCAGCCGGAAGGGCCGAGCGCAGAAGTGGTCCTGCAACTTTATCCGCCTCCATCCAGTC
TATTAATTGTTGCCGGGAAGCTAGAGTAAGTAGTTCGCCAGTTAATAGTTTGCGCAACGTTGTTGCCATT
GCTACAGGCATCGTGGTGTCACGCTCGTCGTTTGGTATGGCTTCATTCAGCTCCGGTTCCCAACGATCAA
GGCGAGTTACATGATCCCCCATGTTGTGCAAAAAAGCGGTTAGCTCCTTCGGTCCTCCGATCGTTGTCAG
AAGTAAGTTGGCCGCAGTGTTATCACTCATGGTTATGGCAGCACTGCATAATTCTCTTACTGTCATGCCA
TCCGTAAGATGCTTTTCTGTGACTGGTGAGTACTCAACCAAGTCATTCTGAGAATAGTGTATGCGGCGAC
CGAGTTGCTCTTGCCCGGCGTCAATACGGGATAATACCGCGCCACATAGCAGAACTTTAAAAGTGCTCAT
CATTGGAAAACGTTCTTCGGGGCGAAAACTCTCAAGGATCTTACCGCTGTTGAGATCCAGTTCGATGTAA
CCCACTCGTGCACCCAACTGATCTTCAGCATCTTTTACTTTCACCAGCGTTTCTGGGTGAGCAAAAACAG
GAAGGCAAAATGCCGCAAAAAAGGGAATAAGGGCGACACGGAAATGTTGAATACTCATACTCTTCCTTTT
TCAATATTATTGAAGCATTTATCAGGGTTATTGTCTCATGAGCGGATACATATTTGAATGTATTTAGAAA
AATAAACAAATAGGGGTTCCGCGCACATTTCCCCGAAAAGTGCCACCTG
[124 nt withheld, positions 4670-4793]
C
[91 nt withheld, positions 4795-4885]
A
[49 nt withheld, positions 4887-4935]
CCTTTGACGTTGGAGTCCACGTTCTTT
[37 nt withheld, positions 4963-4999]
ACCCTATCTCGGTCTATTCTTTTGATTTATAAGGGATTTTGCCGATTTCGGCCTATTGGTTAAAAAATGA
GCTGATTTAACAAAAATTTAACGCGAATTTTAACAAAATATTAACGCTTACAATTTGCCATTCGCCATTC
AGGCTGCGCAACTGTTGGGAAGGGCGATCGGTGCGGGCCTCTTCGCTATTACGCCAGCCCAAGCTACCAT
GATAAGTAAGTAATATTAAGGTACGGGAGGTACTTGGAGCGGCCGCAATAAAATATCTTTATTTTCATTA
CATCTGTGTGTTGGTTTTTTGTGTGAATCGATAGTACT
